>Addgene plasmid #230202 | AiP12319 - pAAV-AiE0474m-minBG-SYFP2-WPRE3-BGHpA (Alias: CN2319) | addgene full sequence | sequence record 470461 | Addgene NGS Result
ATGGCTGCTGTTCCCTACGCGTGCGGCCGCAGGAACCCCTAGTGATGGAGTTGGCCACTCCCTCTCTGCG
CGCTCGCTCGCTCACTGAGGCCGGGCGACCAAAGGTCGCCCGACGCCCGGGCGGCCTCAGTGAGCGAGCG
AGCGCGCAGCTGCCTGCAGGACATGTGAGCAAAAGGCCAGCAAAAGGCCAGGAACCGTAAAAAGGCCGCG
TTGCTGGCGTTTTTCCATAGGCTCCGCCCCCCTGACGAGCATCACAAAAATCGACGCTCAAGTCAGAGGT
GGCGAAACCCGACAGGACTATAAAGATACCAGGCGTTTCCCCCTGGAAGCTCCCTCGTGCGCTCTCCTGT
TCCGACCCTGCCGCTTACCGGATACCTGTCCGCCTTTCTCCCTTCGGGAAGCGTGGCGCTTTCTCATAGC
TCACGCTGTAGGTATCTCAGTTCGGTGTAGGTCGTTCGCTCCAAGCTGGGCTGTGTGCACGAACCCCCCG
TTCAGCCCGACCGCTGCGCCTTATCCGGTAACTATCGTCTTGAGTCCAACCCGGTAAGACACGACTTATC
GCCACTGGCAGCAGCCACTGGTAACAGGATTAGCAGAGCGAGGTATGTAGGCGGTGCTACAGAGTTCTTG
AAGTGGTGGCCTAACTACGGCTACACTAGAAGAACAGTATTTGGTATCTGCGCTCTGCTGAAGCCAGTTA
CCTTCGGAAAAAGAGTTGGTAGCTCTTGATCCGGCAAACAAACCACCGCTGGTAGCGGTGGTTTTTTTGT
TTGCAAGCAGCAGATTACGCGCAGAAAAAAAGGATCTCAAGAAGATCCTTTGATCTTTTCTACGGGGTCT
GACGCTCAGTGGAACGAAAACTCACGTTAAGGGATTTTGGTCATGAGATTATCAAAAAGGATCTTCACCT
AGATCCTTTTAAATTAAAAATGAAGTTTTAAATCAATCTAAAGTATATATGAGTAAACTTGGTCTGACAG
TTACCAATGCTTAATCAGTGAGGCACCTATCTCAGCGATCTGTCTATTTCGTTCATCCATAGTTGCCTGA
CTCCCCGTCGTGTAGATAACTACGATACGGGAGGGCTTACCATCTGGCCCCAGTGCTGCAATGATACCGC
GAGACCCACGCTCACCGGCTCCAGATTTATCAGCAATAAACCAGCCAGCCGGAAGGGCCGAGCGCAGAAG
TGGTCCTGCAACTTTATCCGCCTCCATCCAGTCTATTAATTGTTGCCGGGAAGCTAGAGTAAGTAGTTCG
CCAGTTAATAGTTTGCGCAACGTTGTTGCCATTGCTACAGGCATCGTGGTGTCACGCTCGTCGTTTGGTA
TGGCTTCATTCAGCTCCGGTTCCCAACGATCAAGGCGAGTTACATGATCCCCCATGTTGTGCAAAAAAGC
GGTTAGCTCCTTCGGTCCTCCGATCGTTGTCAGAAGTAAGTTGGCCGCAGTGTTATCACTCATGGTTATG
GCAGCACTGCATAATTCTCTTACTGTCATGCCATCCGTAAGATGCTTTTCTGTGACTGGTGAGTACTCAA
CCAAGTCATTCTGAGAATAGTGTATGCGGCGACCGAGTTGCTCTTGCCCGGCGTCAATACGGGATAATAC
CGCGCCACATAGCAGAACTTTAAAAGTGCTCATCATTGGAAAACGTTCTTCGGGGCGAAAACTCTCAAGG
ATCTTACCGCTGTTGAGATCCAGTTCGATGTAACCCACTCGTGCACCCAACTGATCTTCAGCATCTTTTA
CTTTCACCAGCGTTTCTGGGTGAGCAAAAACAGGAAGGCAAAATGCCGCAAAAAAGGGAATAAGGGCGAC
ACGGAAATGTTGAATACTCATACTCTTCCTTTTTCAATATTATTGAAGCATTTATCAGGGTTATTGTCTC
ATGAGCGGATACATATTTGAATGTATTTAGAAAAATAAACAAATAGGGGTTCCGCGCACATTTCCCCGAA
AAGTGCCACCTGACGTCTAAGAAACCATTATTATCATGACATTAACCTATAAAAATAGGCGTATCACGAG
GCCCTTTCGTCTCGCGCGTTTCGGTGATGACGGTGAAAACCTCTGACACATGCAGCTCCCGGAGACGGTC
ACAGCTTGTCTGTAAGCGGATGCCGGGAGCAGACAAGCCCGTCAGGGCGCGTCAGCGGGTGTTGGCGGGT
GTCGGGGCTGGCTTAACTATGCGGCATCAGAGCAGATTGTACTGAGAGTGCACCATAAAATTGTAAACGT
TAATATTTTGTTAAAATTCGCGTTAAATTTTTGTTAAATCAGCTCATTTTTTAACCAATAGACCGAAATC
GGCAAAATCCCTTATAAATCAAAAGAATAGCCCGAGATAGAGT
[37 nt withheld, positions 2354-2390]
AAAGAACGTGGACTCCAACGTCAAAGG
[141 nt withheld, positions 2418-2558]
G
[46 nt withheld, positions 2560-2605]
A
[95 nt withheld, positions 2607-2701]
TATGCGGTGTGAAATACCGCACAGATGCGTAAGGAGAAAATACCGCATCAGGCGCCCCTGCAGGCAGCTG
CGCGCTCGCTCGCTCACTGAGGCCGCCCGGGCAAAGCCCGGGCGTCGGGCGACCTTTGGTCGCCCGGCCT
CAGTGAGCGAGCGAGCGCGCAGAGAGGGAGTGGCCAACTCCATCACTAGGGGTTCCTGCGGCCGCTCGGT
CCGCACGTGAGATCTCATGCCTGCTATTGTCTTCCCAATCCTCCCCCTTGCTGTCCTGCCCCACCCCACC
CCCCAGAATAGAATGACACCTACTCAGACAATGCGATGCAATTTCCTCATTTTATTAGGAAAGGACAGTG
GGAGTGGCACCTTCCAGGGTCAAGGAAGGCACGGGGGAGGGGCAAACAACAGATGGCTGGCAACTAGAAG
GCACAGTCGAAGATCTCTCGAGCCACGGAATTGTCAGTGCCCAACAGCCGAGCCCCTGTCCAGCAGCGGG
CAAGGCAGGCGGCGATGAGTTCCGCCGTGGCAAGAACTAACCAGGATTTATACAAGGAGGAGAAAATGAA
AGCCATACGGGAAGCAATAGCATGATACAAAGGCATTAAAGCAGCGTATCCACATAGCGTAAAAGGAGCA
ACATAGTTAAGAATACCAGTCAATCTTTCACAAATTTTGTAATCCAGAGGTTGATTATGATATCGAATTC
GCGGCCGCGGCGCGCCGTCGACTTACTTGTACAGCTCGTCCATGCCGAGAGTGATCCCGGCGGCGGTCAC
GAACTCCAGCAGGACCATGTGATCGCGCTTCTCGTTGGGGTCTTTGCTCAGCTTGGACTGGTAGCTCAGG
TAGTGGTTGTCGGGCAGCAGCACGGGGCCGTCGCCGATGGGGGTGTTCTGCTGGTAGTGGTCGGCGAGCT
GCACGCCGCCGTCCTCGATGTTGTGGCGGATCTTGAAGTTGGCCTTGATGCCGTTCTTCTGCTTGTCGGC
GGTGATATAGACGTTGTGGCTGTTGTAGTTGTACTCCAGCTTGTGCCCCAGGATGTTGCCGTCCTCCTTG
AAGTCGATGCCCTTCAGCTCGATGCGGTTCACCAGGGTGTCGCCCTCGAACTTCACCTCGGCGCGGGTCT
TGTAGTTGCCGTCGTCCTTGAAGAAGATGGTGCGCTCCTGGACGTAGCCTTCGGGCATGGCGGACTTGAA
GAAGTCGTGCTGCTTCATGTGGTCGGGGTAGCGGGCGAAGCACTGCACGCCGTAGCCCAGGGTGGTCACG
AGGGTGGGCCAGGGCACGGGCAGCTTGCCGGTGGTGCAGATCAGCTTCAGGGTCAGCTTGCCGTAGGTGG
CATCGCCCTCGCCCTCGCCGGACACGCTGAACTTGTGGCCGTTTACGTCGCCGTCCAGCTCGACCAGGAT
GGGCACCACCCCGGTGAACAGCTCCTCGCCCTTGCTCACCATGGTGGCGACCGGTAGCGCTAGCTTCGAA
AGATCTGGATCCCAGAAGCAAATGTAAGCAATAGATGGCTCTGCCCTGACTTTTATGCCCAGCCCGAGCT
CTGACTAGCTCATGATCAAATTGCCTACTAGAAAGTTGGTGTGGATGGCTGCTGTGTAGACAAATACAGT
GGTTAGAGGTTCTCCATGTTTGCCATAGCAAGGGAACCCCGAGTGATGGAGAAGCCTGAGGCATCGTTGG
CTGTCTTGCTTAGGCCAGATTGGGTCTATTCCACATAATGAAGGAATAGCTTTCTACTGAGTCACGGGCA
CTGGAAGGCAGCTCTGTGAGTCATGCTAACTCTAACACCCTAACCCTGTCTCCTCTGTGGACCACAGAGC
TTTTCTCAAACTCCTAGTGCATCCCCCAAGCCTCACATCAGCAGACACACACACTTGGGCAAAGAACTTT
CC
Features (pLannotate 1.2.2; 14 found; start..end, strand, type, name):
     66..93      -  repeat_region  AAV2 ITR (fragment): inverted terminal repeat of adeno-associated virus serotype 2 inverted
    122..149     -  repeat_region  AAV2 ITR (fragment): inverted terminal repeat of adeno-associated virus serotype 2 inverted
    222..810     -  rep_origin     ori: high-copy-number ColE1/pMB1/pBR322/pUC origin of replication
    981..1841    -  CDS            AmpR: β-lactamase; bla; confers resistance to ampicillin, carbenicillin, and related antibiotics
   1842..1946    -  promoter       AmpR promoter: bla
   2041..2076    +  CDS            rop (fragment): Rop protein, which maintains plasmids at low copy number; rop
   2178..2227    +  misc_feature   bom (fragment): basis of mobility region from pBR322
   2228..2683    -  rep_origin     f1 ori (sequence partly withheld): f1 bacteriophage origin of replication; arrow indicates direction of (+) strand synthesis
   2702..2753    +  misc_feature   bom (fragment): basis of mobility region from pBR322
   2758..2898    -  repeat_region  AAV2 ITR: inverted terminal repeat of adeno-associated virus serotype 2 inverted
   3016..3127    -  polyA_signal   bGH poly(A) signal: bovine growth hormone polyadenylation signal
   3144..3224    -  misc_feature   WPRE (fragment): woodchuck hepatitis virus posttranscriptional regulatory element
   3230..3387    -  misc_feature   WPRE (fragment): woodchuck hepatitis virus posttranscriptional regulatory element
   3427..4143    -  CDS            SYFP2: SYFP2 is a basic (constitutively fluorescent) yellow fluorescent protein published in 2006, derived from Aequorea victoria. It is reported to be a very rapidly-maturing monomer with moderate acid sensitivity.
