[The description below was written by a language model from this plasmid's Addgene catalogue record and pLannotate feature annotations shown in this document.]
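Description:
AiP12319 - pAAV-AiE0474m-minBG-SYFP2-WPRE3-BGHpA (alias CN2319) is an AAV transfer plasmid built on a pAAV2 backbone and used to package an enhancer-driven fluorescent reporter into recombinant adeno-associated virus. It is propagated in bacteria as a high-copy plasmid through a ColE1/pUC-type origin and selected with ampicillin via the β-lactamase gene and its native promoter. An f1 phage origin and short remnants of pBR322 rop and bom sequences are also annotated in the backbone. The recorded growth strain is a recombination-deficient "stable" type, as is commonly chosen for plasmids carrying repeat-rich ITRs.

The payload lies between AAV2 inverted terminal repeats, which provide the signals for replication and encapsidation of the vector genome. One ITR is annotated in full and the other appears only as two short fragments near the start of the 4,593 nt sequence. According to the name and catalogue fields, the AiE0474m enhancer sits upstream of a minimal beta-globin promoter (minBG), which has little activity on its own, so expression depends on the enhancer's cell-type specificity. This pair drives SYFP2, a rapidly maturing monomeric yellow fluorescent protein derived from Aequorea victoria. Neither the enhancer nor minBG was picked up by the automated annotation; they presumably occupy the unannotated region beyond the SYFP2 start. Downstream of the reporter, a shortened woodchuck hepatitis virus posttranscriptional element (WPRE3, detected as two WPRE fragments) enhances transcript expression, and a bovine growth hormone polyadenylation signal terminates the message.

The construct is intended to drive AAV-mediated transgene expression in specific brain cell populations, with SYFP2 fluorescence reporting where the enhancer is active. The record does not state which cell population AiE0474m targets.
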