Addgene plasmid #230202: AiP12319 - pAAV-AiE0474m-minBG-SYFP2-WPRE3-BGHpA (Alias: CN2319)
Purpose: AiE0474m is an enhancer sequence, designed to drive AAV-mediated transgene expression in specific populations of brain cells
Depositing lab: Allen Institute for Brain Science & Boaz Levi. Depositing organization: Allen Institute. Publication: A suite of enhancer AAVs and transgenic mouse lines for genetic access to cortical cell types. Ben-Simon Y, Hooper M, Narayan S, Daigle TL, Dwivedi D, Way SW, Oster A, Stafford DA, Mich JK, Taormina MJ, Martinez RA, Opitz-Araya X, Roth JR, Alexander JR, Allen S, Amster A, Arbuckle J, Ayala A, Baker PM, Bakken TE, Barcelli T, Barta S, Bendrick J, Bertagnolli D, Bielstein C, Bishwakarma P, Bowlus J, Boyer G, Brouner K, Casian B, Casper T, Chakka AB, Chakrabarty R, Chance RK, Chavan S, Clark M, Colbert K, Collman F, Daniel S, Departee M, DiValentin P, Donadio N, Dotson N, Egdorf T, Fliss T, Gabitto M, Garcia J, Gary A, Gasperini M, Gloe J, Goldy J, Gore BB, Graybuck L, Greisman N, Haeseleer F, Halterman C, Haradon Z, Hastings SD, Helback O, Ho W, Hockemeyer D, Huang C, Huff S, Hunker A, Johansen N, Jones D, Juneau Z, Kalmbach B, Kannan M, Khem S, Kussick E, Kutsal R, Larsen R, Lee C, Lee AY, Leibly M, Lenz GH, Li S, Liang E, Lusk N, Madigan Z, Malloy J, Malone J, McCue R, Melchor J, Mollenkopf T, Moosman S, Morin E, Newman D, Ng L, Ngo K, Omstead V, Otto S, Oyama A, Pena N, Pham T, Phillips E, Pom CA, Potekhina L, Ransford S, Ray PL, Rette D, Reynoldson C, Rimorin C, Rocha D, Ruiz A, Sanchez REA, Sawyer L, Sedeno-Cortes A, Sevigny JP, Shapovalova N, Shepard N, Shulga L, Sigler AR, Siverts L, Soliman S, Somasundaram S, Staats B, Stewart K, Szelenyi E, Tieu M, Trader C, Tran A, van Velthoven CTJ, Walker M, Wang Y, Weed N, Wirthlin M, Wood T, Wynalda B, Yao Z, Zhou T, Ariza J, Dee N, Reding M, Ronellenfitch K, Mufti S, Sunkin SM, Smith KA, Esposito L, Waters J, Thyagarajan B, Yao S, Lein ES, Zeng H, Levi BP, Ngai J, Ting JT, Tasic B. Cell. 2025 May 16:S0092-8674(25)00513-6. doi: 10.1016/j.cell.2025.05.002. PubMed 40403729.
Backbone
  Vector backbone: pAAV2
  Vector type: AAV
Growth in bacteria
  Bacterial resistance: Ampicillin, 100 μg/mL
  Growth temperature: 37°C
  Growth strain: NEB Stable
  Copy number: High Copy
Gene/Insert
  Gene/Insert name: SYFP2
  Species: Synthetic
  Promoter: minBG
  Cloning method: Gibson Cloning
Terms and licenses: Academic/Nonprofit Terms; Industry Terms: Not Available to Industry
How to cite: AiP12319 - pAAV-AiE0474m-minBG-SYFP2-WPRE3-BGHpA (Alias: CN2319) was a gift from Allen Institute for Brain Science & Boaz Levi (Addgene plasmid # 230202 ; http://n2t.net/addgene:230202 ; RRID:Addgene_230202)
